>Addgene plasmid #114622 | pTWIN1-His6-Ssp-Httex1-43Q-A2C | addgene full sequence | sequence record 222664 | Addgene NGS Result
GTTGCGAAGCAACGGCCCGGAGGGTGGCGGGCAGGACGCCCGCCATAAACTGCCAGGAATTGGGGATCGG
AATTAATTCCCGGTTTAAACCGGGGATCTCGATCCCGCGAAATTAATACGACTCACTATAGGGGAATTGT
GAGCGGATAACAATTCCCCTCTAGAAATAATTTTGTTTAACTTTAAGAAGGAGATATACATATGCATCAT
CATCATCACCATAGCGGTGCAATTAGCGGTGATAGCCTGATTAGCCTGGCAAGCACCGGTAAACGTGTTA
GCATTAAAGATCTGCTGGATGAGAAAGATTTTGAGATTTGGGCCATTAACGAGCAGACCATGAAACTGGA
AAGCGCAAAAGTTAGCCGTGTTTTTTGCACCGGTAAAAAACTGGTGTATATCCTGAAAACCCGTCTGGGT
CGTACCATTAAAGCAACCGCAAATCATCGTTTTCTGACCATTGATGGTTGGAAACGTCTGGATGAACTGA
GCCTGAAAGAACATATTGCACTGCCTCGTAAACTGGAAAGTAGCAGCCTGCAACTGAGTCCGGAAATTGA
AAAACTGAGCCAGAGCGATATCTATTGGGATAGCATTGTTAGCATTACCGAAACCGGTGTTGAAGAAGTT
TTTGATCTGACCGTTCCGGGTCCGCACAATTTTGTTGCAAATGATATTATTGTGCACAACTGCACCCTGG
AAAAACTGATGAAAGCATTTGAAAGCCTGAAAAGCTTTCAGCAGCAGCAACAACAGCAGCAACAGCAACA
GCAGCAGCAGCAGCAACAACAGCAGCAGCAACAGCAACAACAACAACAACAGCAGCAACAACAGCAACAG
CAGCAACAACAACAGCAACAGCAACAACCGCCTCCGCCTCCGCCACCTCCTCCTCCACCACAGCTGCCTC
AGCCTCCGCCTCAGGCACAGCCTCTGCTGCCACAGCCTCAGCCACCTCCACCGCCTCCACCTCCACCTCC
GGGTCCGGCAGTTGCAGAAGAACCGCTGCATCGTCCGTAATAACTGCAGGAAGGGGATCCGGCTGCTAAC
AAAGCCCGAAAGGAAGCTGAGTTGGCTGCTGCCACCGCTGAGCAATAACTAGCATAACCCCTTGGGGCCT
CTAAACGGGTCTTGAGGGGTTTTTTGCTGAAAGGAGGAACTATATCCGGATAACTACGTCAGGTGGCACT
TTTCGGGGAAATGTGCGCGGAACCCCTATTTGTTTATTTTTCTAAATACATTCAAATATGTATCCGCTCA
TGAGACAATAACCCTGATAAATGCTTCAATAATATTGAAAAAGGAAGAGTATGAGTATTCAACATTTCCG
TGTCGCCCTTATTCCCTTTTTTGCGGCATTTTGCCTTCCTGTTTTTGCTCACCCAGAAACGCTGGTGAAA
GTAAAAGATGCTGAAGATCAGTTGGGTGCACGAGTGGGTTACATCGAACTGGATCTCAACAGCGGTAAGA
TCCTTGAGAGTTTTCGCCCCGAAGAACGTTTCCCAATGATGAGCACTTTTAAAGTTCTGCTATGTGGCGC
GGTATTATCCCGTGTTGACGCCGGGCAAGAGCAACTCGGTCGCCGCATACACTATTCTCAGAATGACTTG
GTTGAGTACTCACCAGTCACAGAAAAGCATCTTACGGATGGCATGACAGTAAGAGAATTATGCAGTGCTG
CCATAACCATGAGTGATAACACTGCGGCCAACTTACTTCTGACAACGATCGGAGGACCGAAGGAGCTAAC
CGCTTTTTTGCACAACATGGGGGATCATGTAACTCGCCTTGATCGTTGGGAACCGGAGCTGAATGAAGCC
ATACCAAACGACGAGCGTGACACCACGATGCCTGTAGCAATGGCAACAACGTTGCGCAAACTATTAACTG
GCGAACTACTTACTCTAGCTTCCCGGCAACAATTAATAGACTGGATGGAGGCGGATAAAGTTGCAGGACC
ACTTCTGCGCTCGGCCCTTCCGGCTGGCTGGTTTATTGCTGATAAATCTGGAGCCGGTGAGCGTGGGTCT
CGCGGTATCATTGCAGCACTGGGGCCAGATGGTAAGCCCTCCCGTATCGTAGTTATCTACACGACGGGGA
GTCAGGCAACTATGGATGAACGAAATAGACAGATCGCTGAGATAGGTGCCTCACTGATTAAGCATTGGTA
ACTGTCAGACCAAGTTTACTCATATATACTTTAGATTGATT
[38 nt withheld, positions 2212-2249]
A
[37 nt withheld, positions 2251-2287]
ATTTTGTTAAAATTCGCGTTAAATTTTTGTTAAATCAGCTCATTTTTTAACCAATAGGCCGAAATCGGCA
AAATCCCTTATAAATCAAAAGAATAGCCCGAGATAGGGT
[37 nt withheld, positions 2397-2433]
AAAGAACGTGGACTCCAACGTCAAAGG
[141 nt withheld, positions 2461-2601]
G
[125 nt withheld, positions 2603-2727]
AAAGGATCTAGGTGAAGATCCTTTTTGATAATCTCATGACCAAAATCCCTTAACGTGAGTTTTCGTTCCA
CTGAGCGTCAGACCCCGTAGAAAAGATCAAAGGATCTTCTTGAGATCCTTTTTTTCTGCGCGTAATCTGC
TGCTTGCAAACAAAAAAACCACCGCTACCAGCGGTGGTTTGTTTGCCGGATCAAGAGCTACCAACTCTTT
TTCCGAAGGTAACTGGCTTCAGCAGAGCGCAGATACCAAATACTGTCCTTCTAGTGTAGCCGTAGTTAGG
CCACCACTTCAAGAACTCTGTAGCACCGCCTACATACCTCGCTCTGCTAATCCTGTTACCAGTGGCTGCT
GCCAGTGGCGATAAGTCGTGTCTTACCGGGTTGGACTCAAGACGATAGTTACCGGATAAGGCGCAGCGGT
CGGGCTGAACGGGGGGTTCGTGCACACAGCCCAGCTTGGAGCGAACGACCTACACCGAACTGAGATACCT
ACAGCGTGAGCTATGAGAAAGCGCCACGCTTCCCGAAGGGAGAAAGGCGGACAGGTATCCGGTAAGCGGC
AGGGTCGGAACAGGAGAGCGCACGAGGGAGCTTCCAGGGGGAAACGCCTGGTATCTTTATAGTCCTGTCG
GGTTTCGCCACCTCTGACTTGAGCGTCGATTTTTGTGATGCTCGTCAGGGGGGCGGAGCCTATGGAAAAA
CGCCAGCAACGCGGCCTTTTTACGGTTCCTGGCCTTTTGCTGGCCTTTTGCTCACATGTTCTTTCCTGCG
TTATCCCCTGATTCTGTGGATAACCGTATTACCGCCTTTGAGTGAGCTGATACCGCTCGCCGCAGCCGAA
CGACCGAGCGCAGCGAGTCAGTGAGCGAGGAAGCTATGGTGCACTCTCAGTACAATCTGCTCTGATGCCG
CATAGTTAAGCCAGTATACACTCCGCTATCGCTACGTGACTGGGTCATGGCTGCGCCCCGACACCCGCCA
ACACCCGCTGACGCGCCCTGACGGGCTTGTCTGCTCCCGGCATCCGCTTACAGACAAGCTGTGACCGTCT
CCGGGAGCTGCATGTGTCAGAGGTTTTCACCGTCATCACCGAAACGCGCGAGGCAGCTGCGGTAAAGCTC
ATCAGCGTGGTCGTGCAGCGATTCACAGATGTCTGCCTGTTCATCCGCGTCCAGCTCGTTGAGTTTCTCC
AGAAGCGTTAATGTCTGGCTTCTGATAAAGCGGGCCATGTTAAGGGCGGTTTTTTCCTGTTTGGTCACTG
ATGCCTCCGTGTAAGGGGGATTTCTGTTCATGGGGGTAATGATACCGATGAAACGAGAGAGGATGCTCAC
GATACGGGTTACTGATGATGAACATGCCCGGTTACTGGAACGTTGTGAGGGTAAACAACTGGCGGTATGG
ATGCGGCGGGACCAGAGAAAAATCACTCAGGGTCAATGCCAGCCGAACGCCAGCAAGACGTAGCCCAGCG
CGTCGGCCGCCATGCCGGCGATAATGGCCTGCTTCTCGCCGAAACGTTTGGTGGCGGGACCAGTGACGAA
GGCTTGAGCGAGGGCGTGCAAGATTCCGAATACCGCAAGCGACAGGCCGATCATCGTCGCGCTCCAGCGA
AAGCGGTCCTCGCCGAAAATGACCCAGAGCGCTGCCGGCACCTGTCCTACGAGTTGCATGATAAAGAAGA
CAGTCATAAGTGCGGCGACGATAGTCATGCCCCGCGCCCACCGGAAGGAGCTGACTGGGTTGAAGGCTCT
CAAGGGCATCGGTCGAGATCCCGGTGCCTAATGAGTGAGCTAACTTACATTAATTGCGTTGCGCTCACTG
CCCGCTTTCCAGTCGGGAAACCTGTCGTGCCAGCTGCATTAATGAATCGGCCAACGCGCGGGGAGAGGCG
GTTTGCGTATTGGGCGCCAGGGTGGTTTTTCTTTTCACCAGTGAGACGGGCAACAGCTGATTGCCCTTCA
CCGCCTGGCCCTGAGAGAGTTGCAGCAAGCGGTCCACGCTGGTTTGCCCCAGCAGGCGAAAATCCTGTTT
GATGGTGGTTAACGGCGGGATATAACATGAGCTGTCTTCGGTATCGTCGTATCCCACTACCGAGATATCC
GCACCAACGCGCAGCCCGGACTCGGTAATGGCGCGCATTGCGCCCAGCGCCATCTGATCGTTGGCAACCA
GCATCGCAGTGGGAACGATGCCCTCATTCAGCATTTGCATGGTTTGTTGAAAACCGGACATGGCACTCCA
GTCGCCTTCCCGTTCCGCTATCGGCTGAATTTGATTGCGAGTGAGATATTTATGCCAGCCAGCCAGACGC
AGACGCGCCGAGACAGAACTTAATGGGCCCGCTAACAGCGCGATTTGCTGGTGACCCAATGCGACCAGAT
GCTCCACGCCCAGTCGCGTACCGTCTTCATGGGAGAAAATAATACTGTTGATGGGTGTCTGGTCAGAGAC
ATCAAGAAATAACGCCGGAACATTAGTGCAGGCAGCTTCCACAGCAATGGCATCCTGGTCATCCAGCGGA
TAGTTAATGATCAGCCCACTGACGCGTTGCGCGAGAAGATTGTGCACCGCCGCTTTACAGGCTTCGACGC
CGCTTCGTTCTACCATCGACACCACCACGCTGGCACCCAGTTGATCGGCGCGAGATTTAATCGCCGCGAC
AATTTGCGACGGCGCGTGCAGGGCCAGACTGGAGGTGGCAACGCCAATCAGCAACGACTGTTTGCCCGCC
AGTTGTTGTGCCACGCGGTTGGGAATGTAATTCAGCTCCGCCATCGCCGCTTCCACTTTTTCCCGCGTTT
TCGCAGAAACGTGGCTGGCCTGGTTCACCACGCGGGAAACGGTCTGATAAGAGACACCGGCATACTCTGC
GACATCGTATAACGTTACTGGTTTCACATTCACCACCCTGAATTGACTCTCTTCCGGGCGCTATCATGCC
ATACCGCGAAAGGTTTTGCGCCATTCGATGGTGTCCGGGATCTCGACGCTCTCCCTTATGCGACTCCTGC
ATTAGGAAGCAGCCCAGTAGTAGGTTGAGGCCGTTGAGCACCGCCGCCGCAAGGAATGGTGCATGCCGGC
ATGCCGCCCTTTCGTCTTCAAGAATTAATTCCCAATTCCCCAGGCATCAAATAAAACGAAAGGCTCAGTC
GAAAGACTGGGCCTTTCGTTTTATCTGTTGTTTGTCGGTGAACGCTCTCCTGAGTAGGACAAATCCGCCG
GGAGCGGATTTGAACGTTGCGAAGCAACGGCCCGGAGGGTGGCGGGCAGGACGCCCGCCATAAACTGCCA
GGAATTAATTCCCCAGGCATCAAATAAAACGAAAGGCTCAGTCGAAAGACTGGGCCTTTCGTTTTATCTG
TTGTTTGTCGGTGAACGCTCTCCTGAGTAGGACAAATCCGCCGGGAGCGGATTTGAAC
Features (pLannotate 1.2.2; 21 found; start..end, strand, type, name):
    114..132     +  promoter       T7 promoter: promoter for bacteriophage T7 RNA polymerase
    133..157     +  protein_bind   lac operator: The lac repressor binds to the lac operator to inhibit transcription in E. coli. This inhibition can be relieved by adding lactose or isopropyl-β-D-thiogalactopyranoside (IPTG). lac repressor encoded by lacI
    172..194     +  RBS            RBS: efficient ribosome binding site from bacteriophage T7 gene 10 (Olins and Rangwala, 1989)
    223..570     +  CDS            dnaB (fragment): DNAB_MYCTU - Experimental evidence at protein level: Swiss-Prot protein existence level 1. The intein is an endonuclease. From Mycobacterium tuberculosis (strain ATCC 25618 / H37Rv).
    556..705     +  CDS            dnaB (fragment): DNAB_MYCTU - Experimental evidence at protein level: Swiss-Prot protein existence level 1. The intein is an endonuclease. From Mycobacterium tuberculosis (strain ATCC 25618 / H37Rv).
   1042..1091    +  CDS            SET1 (fragment): solubility-enhancement tag derived from T7 phage gene 10B
   1099..1146    +  terminator     T7 terminator: transcription terminator for bacteriophage T7 RNA polymerase
   1206..1310    +  promoter       AmpR promoter: bla
   1311..2171    +  CDS            AmpR: β-lactamase; bla; confers resistance to ampicillin, carbenicillin, and related antibiotics
   2213..2726    -  rep_origin     M13 ori (sequence partly withheld): M13 bacteriophage origin of replication; arrow indicates direction of (+) strand synthesis
   2837..3425    +  rep_origin     ori: high-copy-number ColE1/pMB1/pBR322/pUC origin of replication
   3602..3692    -  misc_feature   bom (fragment): basis of mobility region from pBR322
   3794..3985    -  CDS            rop: Rop protein, which maintains plasmids at low copy number; rop
   4026..4136    +  CDS            mbeC (fragment): MBEC_ECOLX - Experimental evidence at protein level: Swiss-Prot protein existence level 1. Required for efficient mobilization of ColE1 plasmid and is thus essential to promote the specific transfer of the plasmid during conjugation. Probably functions by inducing DNA bending, helping the MbeA relaxase to melt the DNA around the nic site and cleave the phosphodiester bond. Binds specifically double-stranded DNA (dsDNA) containing the ColE1 oriT but does not recognize the inverted repeat (IR). From Escherichia coli.
   4171..4493    -  CDS            TcR (fragment): tetracycline efflux protein; tet; confers resistance to tetracycline
   4508..4529    -  protein_bind   CAP binding site: CAP binding activates transcription in the presence of cAMP. E. coli catabolite activator protein
   4542..5624    -  CDS            lacI: lac repressor; lacI; The lac repressor binds to the lac operator to inhibit transcription in E. coli. This inhibition can be relieved by adding lactose or isopropyl-β-D-thiogalactopyranoside (IPTG).
   5625..5702    -  promoter       lacI promoter: lacI
   5710..5803    -  CDS            TcR (fragment): tetracycline efflux protein; tet; confers resistance to tetracycline
   5855..5941    +  terminator     rrnB T1 terminator: Escherichia coli rrnB; transcription terminator T1 from the E. coli rrnB gene
   6038..6124    +  terminator     rrnB T1 terminator: Escherichia coli rrnB; transcription terminator T1 from the E. coli rrnB gene
