[The description below was written by a language model from this plasmid's Addgene catalogue record and pLannotate feature annotations shown in this document.]
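Description:
pTWIN1-His6-Ssp-Httex1-43Q-A2C is a bacterial expression plasmid built on the pTWIN1 intein-fusion backbone for producing a human huntingtin (HTT) exon 1 fragment in E. coli. The insert carries an expanded 43-glutamine repeat, in the pathological range, and an A2C substitution that places a cysteine at position 2. It is fused at its N-terminus to a His6-tagged Ssp DnaB intein supplied by the backbone. Expression is driven by a T7 promoter with an adjacent lac operator and the T7 gene 10 ribosome binding site, and it ends at a T7 terminator. A lacI gene on the plasmid supplies repressor, so transcription is IPTG-inducible in hosts that provide T7 RNA polymerase.

The automated annotation marks two overlapping dnaB intein fragments just downstream of the RBS. It assigns them by homology to the Mycobacterium tuberculosis protein, but the catalogue identifies the intein as Ssp DnaB. The Htt exon 1 sequence is not annotated; it presumably occupies the unlabelled stretch between the intein and the terminator. A short hit to a T7 gene 10B-derived solubility tag also appears there, and the record does not explain it.

In this design the intein acts as a removable fusion partner: the His6 tag allows affinity capture, and intein self-cleavage at its C-terminal junction can release the Htt fragment. With the A2C change, the released protein would be expected to begin with a cysteine, a handle useful for native chemical ligation or site-specific labelling, though the record does not state this purpose explicitly.

The plasmid is selected with ampicillin (β-lactamase). It replicates from a pBR322-type ColE1 origin with rop, consistent with the listed low copy number, and also carries an M13 origin. Remnants of the tetracycline resistance gene, bom and mbeC, along with rrnB T1 terminators, are backbone elements.
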