Addgene plasmid #114622: pTWIN1-His6-Ssp-Httex1-43Q-A2C
Purpose: Bacterial expression of Htt fragment containing exon 1, with A2C cysteine mutation and a 43 polyQ repeat
Depositing lab: Hilal Lashuel. Depositing organization: Swiss Federal Institute of Technology (EPFL). Publication: Monomeric Huntingtin Exon 1 Has Similar Overall Structural Features for Wild-Type and Pathological Polyglutamine Lengths. Warner JB 4th, Ruff KM, Tan PS, Lemke EA, Pappu RV, Lashuel HA. J Am Chem Soc. 2017 Oct 18;139(41):14456-14469. doi: 10.1021/jacs.7b06659. Epub 2017 Oct 9. PubMed 28937758.
Backbone
  Vector backbone: pTWIN1
  Backbone manufacturer: NEB
  Vector type: Bacterial Expression
Growth in bacteria
  Bacterial resistance: Ampicillin, 100 μg/mL
  Growth temperature: 30°C
  Growth strain: NEB Stable
  Copy number: Low Copy
Gene/Insert
  Gene/Insert name: Huntingtin Exon1
  Species: H. sapiens (human)
  Mutation: A2C; 43 polyQ repeat
  Entrez Gene: HTT (a.k.a. HD, IT15, LOMARS)
  Tag / fusion protein: His6-Ssp DnaB intein (N terminal on backbone)
  Cloning method: Ligation Independent Cloning
  Sequencing primers: 5′ T7; 3′ T7-Term
Terms and licenses: Academic/Nonprofit Terms; Industry Terms: Not Available to Industry
How to cite: pTWIN1-His6-Ssp-Httex1-43Q-A2C was a gift from Hilal Lashuel (Addgene plasmid # 114622 ; http://n2t.net/addgene:114622 ; RRID:Addgene_114622)
